Addgene plasmid #204242: pET24a MDH_CHLP8
Purpose: Bacterial expression of C. parvum (green sulfur photosynthetic bacterium) malate dehydrogenase; Use in CURES (integration of research into undergraduate teaching labs).
Depositing lab: Malate dehydrogenase CUREs Community (MCC). Depositing organization: University of San Diego.
Backbone
  Vector backbone: pET24a
  Backbone manufacturer: Novagen
  Backbone size w/o insert (bp): 5237
  Vector type: Bacterial Expression
Growth in bacteria
  Bacterial resistance: Kanamycin, 50 μg/mL
  Growth temperature: 37°C
  Growth strain: DH5alpha
  Copy number: Low Copy
Gene/Insert
  Gene/Insert name: MDH_CHLP8
  Species: Chlorobaculum parvum
  Insert size (bp): 969
  GenBank ID: NC_011027.1
  Promoter: Lac
  Tag / fusion protein: 6X His (C terminal on insert)
  Cloning method: Restriction Enzyme; 5′ cloning site NcoI (not destroyed); 3′ cloning site XhoI (not destroyed)
  Sequencing primers: 5′ T7 Promoter; 3′ T7 Terminal
Terms and licenses: Academic/Nonprofit Terms; Industry Terms: Not Available to Industry
Depositor comments: UniProt ID: https://www.uniprot.org/uniprotkb/B3QPY9/ For more information, please see the MDH CUREs Community website: https://www.mdhcures.org/.
How to cite: pET24a MDH_CHLP8 was a gift from Malate dehydrogenase CUREs Community (MCC) (Addgene plasmid # 204242 ; http://n2t.net/addgene:204242 ; RRID:Addgene_204242)
