[The description below was written by a language model from this plasmid's Addgene catalogue record and pLannotate feature annotations shown in this document.]
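Description:
pET24a MDH_CHLP8 is a bacterial expression plasmid built on the Novagen pET24a backbone and carrying the malate dehydrogenase gene (mdh) of Chlorobaculum parvum, a green sulfur photosynthetic bacterium. The sequenced plasmid is about 6.2 kb. It replicates in E. coli from a ColE1/pBR322-type origin accompanied by the bom region and the rop gene, which keeps copy number low, in line with the catalogue's low-copy designation. Selection is by kanamycin through the aph(3')-Ia gene, and an f1 origin is also present. Short tetracycline-resistance fragments, an AmpR promoter fragment and a predicted E. coli ORF in the annotation appear to be backbone remnants or similarity hits rather than functional parts.

The mdh coding sequence was inserted between the NcoI and XhoI sites, downstream of a T7 promoter, a lac operator and the T7 gene 10 ribosome binding site, and is followed by a T7 terminator. The catalogue lists the promoter as "Lac", but the feature table shows the usual pET T7lac arrangement: transcription requires T7 RNA polymerase supplied by the host strain, and the plasmid-encoded LacI repressor holds expression off until it is relieved by IPTG or lactose. The enzyme carries a C-terminal 6xHis tag (annotated as a fragment of a longer His tag), which allows purification by metal affinity chromatography. The small "SET1" fragment just before the terminator is probably an annotation match to T7-derived vector sequence rather than a deliberate fusion.

The plasmid is intended for recombinant production of this enzyme, which reversibly oxidises malate to oxaloacetate, in course-based undergraduate research experiences (CUREs) that bring research into undergraduate teaching labs.
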