Features (pLannotate 1.2.2; 19 found; start..end, strand, type, name):
     12..440     +  rep_origin     f1 ori (sequence partly withheld): f1 bacteriophage origin of replication; arrow indicates direction of (+) strand synthesis
    493..550     +  promoter       AmpR promoter (fragment): bla
    559..1374    -  CDS            KanR: aminoglycoside phosphotransferase; aph(3')-Ia; confers resistance to kanamycin in bacteria or G418 (Geneticin®) in eukaryotes
   1496..2084    +  rep_origin     ori: high-copy-number ColE1/pMB1/pBR322/pUC origin of replication
   2270..2409    -  misc_feature   bom: basis of mobility region from pBR322
   2511..2702    -  CDS            rop: Rop protein, which maintains plasmids at low copy number; rop
   2719..3099    +  CDS            YPB1_ECOLX: Protein predicted: Swiss-Prot protein existence level 4. From Escherichia coli.
   3171..3462    -  CDS            TcR (fragment): tetracycline efflux protein; tet; confers resistance to tetracycline
   3477..3498    -  protein_bind   CAP binding site: CAP binding activates transcription in the presence of cAMP. E. coli catabolite activator protein
   3511..4593    -  CDS            lacI: lac repressor; lacI; The lac repressor binds to the lac operator to inhibit transcription in E. coli. This inhibition can be relieved by adding lactose or isopropyl-β-D-thiogalactopyranoside (IPTG).
   4594..4671    -  promoter       lacI promoter: lacI
   4679..4958    -  CDS            TcR (fragment): tetracycline efflux protein; tet; confers resistance to tetracycline
   4980..4998    +  promoter       T7 promoter: promoter for bacteriophage T7 RNA polymerase
   4999..5023    +  protein_bind   lac operator: The lac repressor binds to the lac operator to inhibit transcription in E. coli. This inhibition can be relieved by adding lactose or isopropyl-β-D-thiogalactopyranoside (IPTG). lac repressor encoded by lacI
   5038..5060    +  RBS            RBS: efficient ribosome binding site from bacteriophage T7 gene 10 (Olins and Rangwala, 1989)
   5068..5997    +  CDS            mdh: MDH_CHLP8 - Experimental evidence at protein level: Swiss-Prot protein existence level 1. Catalyzes the reversible oxidation of malate to oxaloacetate. From Chlorobaculum parvum (strain DSM 263 / NCIMB 8327) (Chlorobium vibrioforme subsp. thiosulfatophilum).
   6046..6063    +  CDS            9xHis (fragment): 9xHis affinity tag
   6073..6122    +  CDS            SET1 (fragment): solubility-enhancement tag derived from T7 phage gene 10B
   6130..6177    +  terminator     T7 terminator: transcription terminator for bacteriophage T7 RNA polymerase
>Addgene plasmid #204242 | pET24a MDH_CHLP8 | addgene full sequence | sequence record 413340 | Addgene NGS Result
TGGCGAATGGG
[124 nt withheld, positions 12-135]
C
[91 nt withheld, positions 137-227]
A
[49 nt withheld, positions 229-277]
CCTTTGACGTTGGAGTCCACGTTCTTT
[37 nt withheld, positions 305-341]
ACCCTATCTCGGTCTATTCTTTTGATTTATAAGGGATTTTGCCGATTTCGGCCTATTGGTTAAAAAATGA
GCTGATTTAACAAAAATTTAACGCGAATTTTAACAAAATATTAACGCTTACAATTTAGGTGGCACTTTTC
GGGGAAATGTGCGCGGAACCCCTATTTGTTTATTTTTCTAAATACATTCAAATATGTATCCGCTCATGAA
TTAATTCTTAGAAAAACTCATCGAGCATCAAATGAAACTGCAATTTATTCATATCAGGATTATCAATACC
ATATTTTTGAAAAAGCCGTTTCTGTAATGAAGGAGAAAACTCACCGAGGCAGTTCCATAGGATGGCAAGA
TCCTGGTATCGGTCTGCGATTCCGACTCGTCCAACATCAATACAACCTATTAATTTCCCCTCGTCAAAAA
TAAGGTTATCAAGTGAGAAATCACCATGAGTGACGACTGAATCCGGTGAGAATGGCAAAAGTTTATGCAT
TTCTTTCCAGACTTGTTCAACAGGCCAGCCATTACGCTCGTCATCAAAATCACTCGCATCAACCAAACCG
TTATTCATTCGTGATTGCGCCTGAGCGAGACGAAATACGCGATCGCTGTTAAAAGGACAATTACAAACAG
GAATCGAATGCAACCGGCGCAGGAACACTGCCAGCGCATCAACAATATTTTCACCTGAATCAGGATATTC
TTCTAATACCTGGAATGCTGTTTTCCCGGGGATCGCAGTGGTGAGTAACCATGCATCATCAGGAGTACGG
ATAAAATGCTTGATGGTCGGAAGAGGCATAAATTCCGTCAGCCAGTTTAGTCTGACCATCTCATCTGTAA
CATCATTGGCAACGCTACCTTTGCCATGTTTCAGAAACAACTCTGGCGCATCGGGCTTCCCATACAATCG
ATAGATTGTCGCACCTGATTGCCCGACATTATCGCGAGCCCATTTATACCCATATAAATCAGCATCCATG
TTGGAATTTAATCGCGGCCTAGAGCAAGACGTTTCCCGTTGAATATGGCTCATAACACCCCTTGTATTAC
TGTTTATGTAAGCAGACAGTTTTATTGTTCATGACCAAAATCCCTTAACGTGAGTTTTCGTTCCACTGAG
CGTCAGACCCCGTAGAAAAGATCAAAGGATCTTCTTGAGATCCTTTTTTTCTGCGCGTAATCTGCTGCTT
GCAAACAAAAAAACCACCGCTACCAGCGGTGGTTTGTTTGCCGGATCAAGAGCTACCAACTCTTTTTCCG
AAGGTAACTGGCTTCAGCAGAGCGCAGATACCAAATACTGTCCTTCTAGTGTAGCCGTAGTTAGGCCACC
ACTTCAAGAACTCTGTAGCACCGCCTACATACCTCGCTCTGCTAATCCTGTTACCAGTGGCTGCTGCCAG
TGGCGATAAGTCGTGTCTTACCGGGTTGGACTCAAGACGATAGTTACCGGATAAGGCGCAGCGGTCGGGC
TGAACGGGGGGTTCGTGCACACAGCCCAGCTTGGAGCGAACGACCTACACCGAACTGAGATACCTACAGC
GTGAGCTATGAGAAAGCGCCACGCTTCCCGAAGGGAGAAAGGCGGACAGGTATCCGGTAAGCGGCAGGGT
CGGAACAGGAGAGCGCACGAGGGAGCTTCCAGGGGGAAACGCCTGGTATCTTTATAGTCCTGTCGGGTTT
CGCCACCTCTGACTTGAGCGTCGATTTTTGTGATGCTCGTCAGGGGGGCGGAGCCTATGGAAAAACGCCA
GCAACGCGGCCTTTTTACGGTTCCTGGCCTTTTGCTGGCCTTTTGCTCACATGTTCTTTCCTGCGTTATC
CCCTGATTCTGTGGATAACCGTATTACCGCCTTTGAGTGAGCTGATACCGCTCGCCGCAGCCGAACGACC
GAGCGCAGCGAGTCAGTGAGCGAGGAAGCGGAAGAGCGCCTGATGCGGTATTTTCTCCTTACGCATCTGT
GCGGTATTTCACACCGCAATGGTGCACTCTCAGTACAATCTGCTCTGATGCCGCATAGTTAAGCCAGTAT
ACACTCCGCTATCGCTACGTGACTGGGTCATGGCTGCGCCCCGACACCCGCCAACACCCGCTGACGCGCC
CTGACGGGCTTGTCTGCTCCCGGCATCCGCTTACAGACAAGCTGTGACCGTCTCCGGGAGCTGCATGTGT
CAGAGGTTTTCACCGTCATCACCGAAACGCGCGAGGCAGCTGCGGTAAAGCTCATCAGCGTGGTCGTGAA
GCGATTCACAGATGTCTGCCTGTTCATCCGCGTCCAGCTCGTTGAGTTTCTCCAGAAGCGTTAATGTCTG
GCTTCTGATAAAGCGGGCCATGTTAAGGGCGGTTTTTTCCTGTTTGGTCACTGATGCCTCCGTGTAAGGG
GGATTTCTGTTCATGGGGGTAATGATACCGATGAAACGAGAGAGGATGCTCACGATACGGGTTACTGATG
ATGAACATGCCCGGTTACTGGAACGTTGTGAGGGTAAACAACTGGCGGTATGGATGCGGCGGGACCAGAG
AAAAATCACTCAGGGTCAATGCCAGCGCTTCGTTAATACAGATGTAGGTGTTCCACAGGGTAGCCAGCAG
CATCCTGCGATGCAGATCCGGAACATAATGGTGCAGGGCGCTGACTTCCGCGTTTCCAGACTTTACGAAA
CACGGAAACCGAAGACCATTCATGTTGTTGCTCAGGTCGCAGACGTTTTGCAGCAGCAGTCGCTTCACGT
TCGCTCGCGTATCGGTGATTCATTCTGCTAACCAGTAAGGCAACCCCGCCAGCCTAGCCGGGTCCTCAAC
GACAGGAGCACGATCATGCGCACCCGTGGGGCCGCCATGCCGGCGATAATGGCCTGCTTCTCGCCGAAAC
GTTTGGTGGCGGGACCAGTGACGAAGGCTTGAGCGAGGGCGTGCAAGATTCCGAATACCGCAAGCGACAG
GCCGATCATCGTCGCGCTCCAGCGAAAGCGGTCCTCGCCGAAAATGACCCAGAGCGCTGCCGGCACCTGT
CCTACGAGTTGCATGATAAAGAAGACAGTCATAAGTGCGGCGACGATAGTCATGCCCCGCGCCCACCGGA
AGGAGCTGACTGGGTTGAAGGCTCTCAAGGGCATCGGTCGAGATCCCGGTGCCTAATGAGTGAGCTAACT
TACATTAATTGCGTTGCGCTCACTGCCCGCTTTCCAGTCGGGAAACCTGTCGTGCCAGCTGCATTAATGA
ATCGGCCAACGCGCGGGGAGAGGCGGTTTGCGTATTGGGCGCCAGGGTGGTTTTTCTTTTCACCAGTGAG
ACGGGCAACAGCTGATTGCCCTTCACCGCCTGGCCCTGAGAGAGTTGCAGCAAGCGGTCCACGCTGGTTT
GCCCCAGCAGGCGAAAATCCTGTTTGATGGTGGTTAACGGCGGGATATAACATGAGCTGTCTTCGGTATC
GTCGTATCCCACTACCGAGATATCCGCACCAACGCGCAGCCCGGACTCGGTAATGGCGCGCATTGCGCCC
AGCGCCATCTGATCGTTGGCAACCAGCATCGCAGTGGGAACGATGCCCTCATTCAGCATTTGCATGGTTT
GTTGAAAACCGGACATGGCACTCCAGTCGCCTTCCCGTTCCGCTATCGGCTGAATTTGATTGCGAGTGAG
ATATTTATGCCAGCCAGCCAGACGCAGACGCGCCGAGACAGAACTTAATGGGCCCGCTAACAGCGCGATT
TGCTGGTGACCCAATGCGACCAGATGCTCCACGCCCAGTCGCGTACCGTCTTCATGGGAGAAAATAATAC
TGTTGATGGGTGTCTGGTCAGAGACATCAAGAAATAACGCCGGAACATTAGTGCAGGCAGCTTCCACAGC
AATGGCATCCTGGTCATCCAGCGGATAGTTAATGATCAGCCCACTGACGCGTTGCGCGAGAAGATTGTGC
ACCGCCGCTTTACAGGCTTCGACGCCGCTTCGTTCTACCATCGACACCACCACGCTGGCACCCAGTTGAT
CGGCGCGAGATTTAATCGCCGCGACAATTTGCGACGGCGCGTGCAGGGCCAGACTGGAGGTGGCAACGCC
AATCAGCAACGACTGTTTGCCCGCCAGTTGTTGTGCCACGCGGTTGGGAATGTAATTCAGCTCCGCCATC
GCCGCTTCCACTTTTTCCCGCGTTTTCGCAGAAACGTGGCTGGCCTGGTTCACCACGCGGGAAACGGTCT
GATAAGAGACACCGGCATACTCTGCGACATCGTATAACGTTACTGGTTTCACATTCACCACCCTGAATTG
ACTCTCTTCCGGGCGCTATCATGCCATACCGCGAAAGGTTTTGCGCCATTCGATGGTGTCCGGGATCTCG
ACGCTCTCCCTTATGCGACTCCTGCATTAGGAAGCAGCCCAGTAGTAGGTTGAGGCCGTTGAGCACCGCC
GCCGCAAGGAATGGTGCATGCAAGGAGATGGCGCCCAACAGTCCCCCGGCCACGGGGCCTGCCACCATAC
CCACGCCGAAACAAGCGCTCATGAGCCCGAAGTGGCGAGCCCGATCTTCCCCATCGGTGATGTCGGCGAT
ATAGGCGCCAGCAACCGCACCTGTGGCGCCGGTGATGCCGGCCACGATGCGTCCGGCGTAGAGGATCGAG
ATCTCGATCCCGCGAAATTAATACGACTCACTATAGGGGAATTGTGAGCGGATAACAATTCCCCTCTAGA
AATAATTTTGTTTAACTTTAAGAAGGAGATATACATATGAAGATCACTGTTATCGGTGCTGGTAACGTGG
GTGCAACTACTGCATTCCGTATCGCAGACAAGAAACTGGCTCGCGAACTGGTGCTGCTGGACGTGGTGGA
GGGTATTCCGCAGGGCAAAGGTCTGGATATGTATGAAACTGGTCCGGTTGGCCTGTTCGATACCAAGATC
ACTGGCAGCAACGACTACGCAGACACTGCAGATTCTGACATTGTTATCATTACTGCTGGCCTGCCACGCA
AACCAGGTATGACCCGTGAAGACCTGCTGATGAAGAACGCTGGTATCGTTAAGGAAGTAACCGATAACAT
CATGAAACACTCCAAGAATCCGATCATCATCGTAGTATCTAACCCACTGGACATCATGACCCATGTTGCT
TGGGTTCGTTCCGGTCTGCCGAAAGAACGCGTTATCGGTATGGCTGGTGTGCTGGATGCAGCACGTTTCC
GTAGCTTCATCGCTATGGAGCTGGGTGTTAGCATGCAGGACATCAACGCGTGTGTGCTGGGTGGTCATGG
TGACGCTATGGTGCCAGTTGTGAAGTATACCACTGTTGCTGGTATCCCGATCTCCGATCTGCTGCCAGCT
GAAACCATCGACAAACTGGTTGAACGTACCCGTAACGGTGGTGCAGAGATCGTTGAACATCTGAAGCAGG
GTTCTGCGTTCTACGCTCCAGCATCCTCTGTTGTTGAGATGGTAGAATCTATTGTGCTGGATCGTAAACG
CGTACTGCCGTGTGCCGTTGGTCTGGAAGGTCAGTACGGTATCGACAAGACCTTTGTGGGTGTTCCAGTG
AAACTGGGTCGCAATGGCGTAGAACAAATCTACGAAATCAACCTGGATCAGGCTGACCTGGATCTGCTGC
AGAAGTCTGCGAAGATCGTGGATGAGAACTGTAAGATGCTGGAGAGCACCATCGGTGAGAACCTGTACTT
CCAAGGTCATCATCACCACCATCACTAACTCGAGCACCACCACCACCACCACTGAGATCCGGCTGCTAAC
AAAGCCCGAAAGGAAGCTGAGTTGGCTGCTGCCACCGCTGAGCAATAACTAGCATAACCCCTTGGGGCCT
CTAAACGGGTCTTGAGGGGTTTTTTGCTGAAAGGAGGAACTATATCCGGAT
