>Addgene plasmid #204242 | pET24a MDH_CHLP8 | depositor partial sequence | sequence record 396501 | insert
ATGAAGATCACTGTTATCGGTGCTGGTAACGTGGGTGCAACTACTGCATTCCGTATCGCAGACAAGAAAC
TGGCTCGCGAACTGGTGCTGCTGGACGTGGTGGAGGGTATTCCGCAGGGCAAAGGTCTGGATATGTATGA
AACTGGTCCGGTTGGCCTGTTCGATACCAAGATCACTGGCAGCAACGACTACGCAGACACTGCAGATTCT
GACATTGTTATCATTACTGCTGGCCTGCCACGCAAACCAGGTATGACCCGTGAAGACCTGCTGATGAAGA
ACGCTGGTATCGTTAAGGAAGTAACCGATAACATCATGAAACACTCCAAGAATCCGATCATCATCGTAGT
ATCTAACCCACTGGACATCATGACCCATGTTGCTTGGGTTCGTTCCGGTCTGCCGAAAGAACGCGTTATC
GGTATGGCTGGTGTGCTGGATGCAGCACGTTTCCGTAGCTTCATCGCTATGGAGCTGGGTGTTAGCATGC
AGGACATCAACGCGTGTGTGCTGGGTGGTCATGGTGACGCTATGGTGCCAGTTGTGAAGTATACCACTGT
TGCTGGTATCCCGATCTCCGATCTGCTGCCAGCTGAAACCATCGACAAACTGGTTGAACGTACCCGTAAC
GGTGGTGCAGAGATCGTTGAACATCTGAAGCAGGGTTCTGCGTTCTACGCTCCAGCATCCTCTGTTGTTG
AGATGGTAGAATCTATTGTGCTGGATCGTAAACGCGTACTGCCGTGTGCCGTTGGTCTGGAAGGTCAGTA
CGGTATCGACAAGACCTTTGTGGGTGTTCCAGTGAAACTGGGTCGCAATGGCGTAGAACAAATCTACGAA
ATCAACCTGGATCAGGCTGACCTGGATCTGCTGCAGAAGTCTGCGAAGATCGTGGATGAGAACTGTAAGA
TGCTGGAGAGCACCATCGGTGAGAACCTGTACTTCCAAGGTCATCATCACCACCATCAC
